Addgene plasmid #38811: PDLIM5
Purpose: Bacterial expression for structure determination; may not be full ORF
Depositing lab: Nicola Burgess-Brown. Depositing organization: University of Oxford.
Backbone
  Vector backbone: pNIC28-Bsa4
  Backbone manufacturer: SGC
  Vector type: Bacterial Expression
Growth in bacteria
  Bacterial resistance: Kanamycin, 50 μg/mL
  Growth temperature: 37°C
  Growth strain: Mach1
  Copy number: Low Copy
Gene/Insert
  Gene/Insert name: PDLIM5 (alt names: PDZ and LIM domain 5 [isoform a]; PDB:2UZC)
  Species: H. sapiens (human)
  Insert size (bp): 355
  Entrez Gene: Pdlim5 (a.k.a. 1110001A05Rik, Enh, Enh1, Enh2, Enh3, LIM)
  Tag / fusion protein: His Tev (N terminal on insert)
  Cloning method: Ligation Independent Cloning
  Sequencing primers: 5′ T7; 3′ T7-term
Terms and licenses: Academic/Nonprofit Terms; Industry Terms: Not Available to Industry
How to cite: PDLIM5 was a gift from Nicola Burgess-Brown (Addgene plasmid # 38811 ; http://n2t.net/addgene:38811 ; RRID:Addgene_38811)
