[The description below was written by a language model from this plasmid's Addgene catalogue record.]
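Description:
PDLIM5 is a bacterial expression plasmid built on the pNIC28-Bsa4 backbone from the SGC, designed to produce a fragment of human PDZ and LIM domain protein 5 (isoform a) for structural studies. It is maintained in E. coli as a low-copy plasmid under kanamycin selection, with Mach1 recorded as the propagation strain. The record does not include a feature table, so the origin of replication and the exact regulatory elements are not listed. The promoter is also not stated explicitly, although the use of T7 and T7-terminator sequencing primers indicates that the insert sits between T7 promoter and terminator regions, an arrangement typical of T7 RNA polymerase-driven expression systems.

The insert is about 355 bp and was introduced by ligation-independent cloning. At this size it can encode only a small portion of the protein, consistent with the note that the construct may not carry the full open reading frame. The record links it to a deposited crystal structure, which suggests a single-domain construct, though the domain boundaries are not given. The insert is fused at its N-terminus to a histidine tag followed by a TEV protease recognition site, which allows capture of the recombinant protein by immobilised metal affinity chromatography and subsequent removal of the tag by TEV cleavage to leave a near-native protein. One inconsistency in the record is that the species is given as human while the linked gene entry uses mouse-style nomenclature and aliases. The stated use is recombinant protein production in bacteria for structure determination.
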