>Addgene plasmid #38811 | PDLIM5 | depositor partial sequence | sequence record 48868 | PDLIM5 sequence 355 bps
ATGCACCATCATCATCATCATTCTTCTGGTGTAGATCTGGGTACCGAGAACCTGTACTTCCAATCCATGA
GCAACTACAGTGTGTCACTGGTTGGCCCAGCTCCTTGGGGTTTCCGGCTGCAGGGCGGTAAGGATTTCAA
CATGCCTCTGACAATCTCTAGTCTAAAAGATGGCGGCAAGGCAGCCCAGGCAAATGTAAGAATAGGCGAT
GTGGTTCTCAGCATTGATGGAATAAATGCACAAGGAATGACTCATCTTGAAGCCCAGAATAAGATTAAGG
GTTGTACAGGCTCTTTGAATATGACTCTGCAAAGAGAATCTGACTTGTGACAGTAAAGGTGGATACGGAT
CCGAA
