>Addgene plasmid #38811 | PDLIM5 | addgene partial sequence | sequence record 50263 | T7 5'-TAATACGACTCACTATAGGG-3'
CTCTGAATATTTTGTTTACTTTAAGAAGGAGATATACATATGCACCATCATCATCATCATTCTTCTGGTG
TAGATCTGGGTACCGAGAACCTGTACTTCCAATCCATGAGCAACTACAGTGTGTCACTGGTTGGCCCAGC
TCCTTGGGGTTTCCGGCTGCAGGGCGGTAAGGATTTCAACATGCCTCTGACAATCTCTAGTCTAAAAGAT
GGCGGCAAGGCAGCCCAGGCAAATGTAAGAATAGGCGATGTGGTTCTCAGCATTGATGGAATAAATGCAC
AAGGAATGACTCATCTTGAAGCCCAGAATAAGATTAAGGGTTGTACAGGCTCTTTGAATATGACTCTGCA
AAGAGAATCTGACTTGTGACAGTAAAGGTGGATACGGATCCGAATTCGAGCTCCGTCGACAAGCTTGCGG
CCGCACTCGAGCACCACCACCACCACCACTGAGATCCGGCTGCTAACAAAGCCCGAAAGGAAGCTGAGTT
GGCTGCTGCCACCGCTGAGCAATAACTAGCATAACCCCTTGGGGCCTCTAAACGGGTCTTGAGGGGTTTT
TTGCTGAAAGGAGGAACTATATCCGGATTGGCGAATGGG
[124 nt withheld, positions 600-723]
C
[91 nt withheld, positions 725-815]
A
[49 nt withheld, positions 817-865]
CCTTTGACGTTGGAGT
