>Addgene plasmid #38811 | PDLIM5 | addgene partial sequence | sequence record 50264 | T7_term
TAGCAGCCGGATCTCAGTGGTGGTGGTGGTGGTGCTCGAGTGCGGCCGCAAGCTTGTCGACGGAGCTCGA
ATTCGGATCCGTATCCACCTTTACTGTCACAAGTCAGATTCTCTTTGCAGAGTCATATTCAAAGAGCCTG
TACAACCCTTAATCTTATTCTGGGCTTCAAGATGAGTCATTCCTTGTGCATTTATTCCATCAATGCTGAG
AACCACATCGCCTATTCTTACATTTGCCTGGGCTGCCTTGCCGCCATCTTTTAGACTAGAGATTGTCAGA
GGCATGTTGAAATCCTTACCGCCCTGCAGCCGGAAACCCCAAGGAGCTGGGCCAACCAGTGACACACTGT
AGTTGCTCATGGATTGGAAGTACAGGTTCTCGGTACCCAGATCTACACCAGAAGAATGATGATGATGATG
GTGCATATGTATATCTCCTTCTTAAAGTTAAACAAAATTATTTCTAGAGGGGAATTGTTATCCGCTCACA
ATTCCCCTATAGTGAGTCGTATTAATTTCGCGGGATCGAGATCTCGATCCTCTACGCCGGACGCATCGTG
GCCGGCATCACCGGCGCCACAGGTGCGGTTGCTGGCGCCTATATCGCCGACATCACCGATGGGGAAGATC
GGGCTCGCCACTTCGGGCTCATGAGCGCTTGTTTCGGCGTGGGTATGGTGGCAGGCCCCGTGGCCGGGGG
ACTGTTGGGCGCCATCTCCTTGCATGCACCATTCCTTGCGGCGGCGGTGCTCAACGGCCTCAACCTACTA
CTGGGCTGCTTCCTAATGCAGGAGTCGCATAAGGGAGAGCGTCGAGATCCCGGACACCATCGAATGGCGC
AAAACCTTTCGCGGTATGGCATGATAGCGCCCGGAAAGAGAGTCAATTCAGGG
